>Addgene plasmid #206024 | pORF1-2 | addgene full sequence | sequence record 426907 | Addgene NGS Result
GGATCGATCCGGCTGTGGAATGTGTGTCAGTTAGGGTGTGGAAAGTCCCCAGGCTCCCCAGCAGGCAGAA
GTATGCAAAGCATGCATCTCAATTAGTCAGCAACCAGGTGTGGAAAGTCCCCAGGCTCCCCAGCAGGCAG
AAGTATGCAAAGCATGCATCTCAATTAGTCAGCAACCATAGTCCCGCCCCTAACTCCGCCCATCCCGCCC
CTAACTCCGCCCAGTTCCGCCCATTCTCCGCCCCATGGCTGACTAATTTTTTTTATTTATGCAGAGGCCG
AGGCCGCCTCGGCCTCTGAGCTATTCCAGAAGTAGTGAGGAGGCTTTTTTGGAGGCCTAGGCTTTTGCAA
AAAGCTCTCTGGCTAACTAGAGAACCCACTGCTTACTGGCTTATCGAAATTAATACGACTCACTATAGGG
AGACCCAAGCTGGCTAGCGCTACCGGACTCAGATCTACCATGGCCAAGGGCAAGCGCCGCAACCTGACCA
ACCGCAACCAGGACCACAGCCCCAGCCCCGAGCCCAGCACCCCCACCAGCCCCAGCCCCGGCAACCCCAA
CACCCCCGAGAACCTGGACCTGGACCTGAAGGCCTACCTGATGATGATGGTGGAGGACATCAAGAAGGAC
TTCAACAAGAGCCTGAAGGAGATCCAGGAGAACACCGCCAAGGAGCTGCAGGTGCTGAAGGAGAAGCAGG
AGAACACCATCAAGCAGGTGGAGGTGCTGACCGAGAAGGAGGAGAAGACCTACAAGCAGGTGATGGAGAT
GAACAAGACCATCCTGGACCTGAAGCGCGAGGTCGACACCATCAAGAAGACCCAGAGCGAGGCCACCCTG
GAGATCGAGACCCTGGGCAAGAAGAGCGGCACCATCGACCTGAGCATCAGCAACCGCATCCAGGAGATGG
AGGAGCGCATCAGCGGCGCCGAGGACAGCATCGAGAACATCGGCACCACCATCAAGGAGAACGGCAAGTG
CAAGAAGATCCTGACCCAGAACATCCAGGAGATCCAGGACACCATCCGCCGCCCCAACGTGCGCATCATC
GGCGTGGACGAGAACGAGGACTTCCAGCTGAAGGGCCCCGCCAACATCTTCAACAAGATCATCGAGGAGA
ACTTCCCCAACCTGAAGAACGAGATGCACATGAACATCCAGGAGGCCTACCGCACCCCCAACCGCCTGGA
CCAGAAGCGCAACAGCTCTAGACACATCATCATCCGCACCAGCAACGCCCTGAACAAGGACCGCATCCTG
AAGGCCGTGCGCGAGAAGGGCCAGGTGACCTACAAGGGCAAGCCCATCCGCATCACCCCCGACTTCAGCC
CCGAGACCATGAAGGCCCGCCGCGCCTGGACCGACGTGATCCAGACCCTGCGCGAGCACAAGCTGCAGCC
CCGCCTGCTGTACCCCGCCAAGCTGAGCATCATCATCGAGGGCGAGACCAAGGTGTTCCACGACAAGACC
AAGTTCACCCACTACCTGAGCACCAACCCCGCCCTGCAGCGCATCATCACCGAGAAGAACCAGTACAAGA
ACGGCAACAACGCCCTGGAGAAGACCCGCCGCTAATCCCTCAACAAACCTTAATTAAGACAGCCACAAGA
ACAGAATGCCCCCCCTGACCACCAAGATCACCGGCAGCAACAACTACTTCAGCCTGATCAGCCTGAACAT
CAACGGCCTGAACAGCCCCATCAAGCGGCACCGCCTGACCAACTGGCTGCACAAGCAGGACCCCACCTTC
TGTTGCCTCCAGGAGACCCACCTGCGCGAGAAGGACCGGCACTACCTGCGGATGAAGGGCTGGAAGACCA
TCTTTCAGGCCAACGGCATGAAGAAGCAGGCTGGCGTGGCCATCCTGATCAGCGACAAGATCGACTTCCA
GCCCAAGGTGATCAAGAAGGACAAGGAGGGCCACTTCATCCTGATCAAGGGCAAGATCCTGCAGGAGGAG
CTGAGCATTCTGAACATCTACGCCCCCAACACCCGCGCCGCCACCTTCACCAAGGAGACCCTCGTGAAGC
TGAAGGCCCACATCGCTCCCCACACCATCATCGTCGGCGACTTCAACACCCCCCTGAGCCCCATGGACAG
ATCTTGGAAGCAGAAGCTGAACCGCGACACCCTGAAGCTGACCGAGGTGATGAAGCAGATGGACCTGACC
GACATCTACCGCACCTTCTACCCCAAGACCAAGGGCTACACCTTCTTCAGCGCTCCCCACGGCACCTTCA
GCAAGATCGACCACATCATCGGCCACAAGAGCGGGCTGAACCGGCTGAAGAACATCGAGATCGTGCCCTG
CATCCTGAGCGACCACCATGCCCTGCGCCTGATCTTCAACAACAAGATTAACAACCGCAAGCCCACCTTC
ACCTGGAAGCTGAACAACACCCTGCTGAACGACACCCTGGTGAAGGAAGGCATCAAGAAGGAGATCAAGG
ACTTCCTGGAGTTCAACGAGAACGAGGCCACCACCTACCCTAACCTGTGGGACACCATGAAGGCCTTCCT
GCGGGGCAAGCTGATCGCCATGAGCGCCTTCAAGAAGAAGCGGGAGCGCGCCCACACTAGTAGCCTGACC
ACCCACCTGAAGGCCCTGGAGAAGAAGGAGGCTAACTCCCCCAAGCGCTCCCGGCGGCAGGAGATCATCA
AGCTGCGCGGCGAGATCAACCAGGTGGAGACCCGGCGCACCATCCAACGGATCAACCAGACCCGGTCTTG
GTTCTTCGAGAAGATCAACAAGATCGACAAGCCCCTGGCTCGCCTGACCAAGGGCCACCGCGACAAGATC
CTGATCAACAAGATCCGCAACGAGAAGGGCGACATCACCACCGACCCCGAGGAGATCCAGAACACCATCC
GCAGCTTCTACAAGCGCCTGTACAGCACCAAGCTGGAGAACCTGGACGAGATGGACAAGTTCCTGGACCG
CTATCAGGTGCCCAAGCTGAACCAGGACCAGGTGGACCTGCTGAACAGCCCCATCTCCCCCAAGGAAATC
GAGGCCGTGATCAACAGCCTGCCCGCCAAGAAGAGCCCCGGCCCCGACGGCTTCAGCGCTGAGTTCTACC
AGACCTTCAAGGAGGACCTGACCCCCGTGCTGCACAAGCTTTTCCACAAGATCGAGGTCGAGGGCATCCT
CCCCAACAGCTTCTACGAGGCCACCATCACCCTGATCCCCAAGCCCCAGAAGGACCCCACCAAGATCGAG
AACTTCCGCCCCATCAGCCTGATGAACATCGACGCCAAGATCCTGAACAAGATCCTCGCCAACCGCATCC
AGGAGCACATCAAGGCCATCATCCACCCTGACCAGGTCGGCTTCATCCCCGGCATGCAGGGCTGGTTCAA
CATCCGCAAGAGCATCAACGTGATCCACTACATCAACAAGCTGAAGGACAAGAACCACATGATCATCAGC
CTGGACGCCGAGAAGGCCTTCGACAAGATCCAGCACCCCTTCATGATCAAGGTCCTGGAGCGCAGCGGCA
TTCAGGGCCAGTACCTCAACATGATCAAGGCCATCTACAGCAAGCCCGTCGCCAACATCAAGGTGAACGG
GGAGAAGCTGGAGGCCATCCCTCTGAAGAGCGGCACGCGTCAGGGCTGTCCTCTGTCCCCCTACCTGTTC
AACATCGTGCTGGAGGTGCTGGCCCGCGCTATCCGGCAGCAGAAGGAGATCAAGGGCATCCAGATCGGCA
AGGAGGAAGTGAAGATCAGCCTGTTCGCCGACGACATGATCGTGTACATCAGCGACCCCAAGAACAGCAA
CCGCGAGCTCCTGAACCTGATCAACAGCTTCGGCGAGGTGGCTGGCTACAAGATCAACAGCAACAAGAGC
ATGGCCTTCCTGTACACCAAGAACAAGCAGGCCGAGAAGGAGATCCGCGAGACCACCCCCTTCAGCATCG
CCACCAACAACATCAAGTACCTGGGCGTGACCCTGACCAAGGAGGTGAAGGACCTGTACGACAAGAACTT
CAAGAGCCTGAAGAAGGAGATCAAGGAGGACCTGCGCCGCTGGAAGGACCTGCCCTGCAGCTGGATCGGC
CGCACCAACATCGTGAAGATGGCCATCCTGCCCAAGGCTATCTACCGCTTCAACGCCATCCCCATCAAGA
TCCCCACCCAGTTCTTCAACGAGCTCGAGGGCGCCATCTGCAAGTTCATCTGGAACAACAAGAAGCCCCG
CATCGCCAAGACCCTGCTGAAGGACAAGCGCACCAGTGGGGGGATCACCATGCCCGACCTGAAGCTGTAC
TACCGCGCCATCGTGATCAAGACCGCCTGGTACTGGTACCGCGACCGCCAGGTGGACCAGTGGAACCGCA
TCGAGGACCCCGAGATGAACCCCCACACCTACGGCCACCTGATCTTCGACAAGGGCGCCAAGACCATCCA
GTGGAAGAAGGACAGCATCTTCAACAACTGGTGCTGGCACAACTGGCTGCTGAGCTGCCGCCGCATGCGC
ATCGACCCCTACCTAAGCCCCTGCACCAAGGTGAAGAGCAAGTGGATCAAGGAGCTGCACATCAAGCCCG
AGACTCTGAAGCTGATCGAGGAGAAGGTGGGCAAGAGCCTGGAGGACATGGGCACCGGCGAAAAGTTCCT
GAACCGCACCGCCATGGCCTGTGCCGTGCGCAGCCGGATCGATAAGTGGGACCTGATGAAGCTGCAGTCC
TTCTGTAAGGCCAAGGATACCGTGTACAAGACCAAGCGCCCCCCGACCGACTGGGAGCGCATCTTCACCT
ACCCCAAGAGCGACCGCGGCCTGATCAGCAACATCTACAAGGAGCTGAAGAAGGTGGACCTGCGCAAGAG
CAACAACCCGCTGAAGAAGTGGGGCTCCGAGCTGAACAAGGAGTTCTCCCCCGAGGAGTACCGCATGGCC
GAGAAGCACCTGAAGAAGTGCAGCACCAGCCTGATCATCCGCGAGATGCAGATCAAGACCACCCTGCGCT
TCCACCTGACCCCCGTGCGGATGGCCAAGATCAAGAACAGCGGCGACTCGCGATGCTGGCGGGGCTGCGG
CGAGCGCGGCACCCTGCTGCACTGCTGGTGGGACTGTCGCCTGGTCCAGCCCCTGTGGAAGAGCGTGTGG
CGGTTCCTGCGGAAGCTGGACATCGTGCTGCCCGAGGACCCCGCTATCCCCCTGCTGGGCATCTACCCTG
AGGAGGCCCCCACCGGCAAGAAGGACACCTGCAGTACCATGTTCATCGCCGCTCTGTTCATCATCGCCCG
CAACTGGAAGGAGCCCCGCTGCCCCAGCACCGAGGAGTGGATTCAGAAGATGTGGTACATCTACACCATG
GAGTACTACAGCGCCATCAAGAAGAACGAGTTCATGAAGTTCCTGGCCAAGTGGATGGACCTGGAGAGCA
TCATCCTGAGCGAGGTGACCCAGAGCCAGCGCAACAGCCACAACATGTACAGCCTGATCAGCGGCTACTA
GGGATCCGCCCCTCTCCCTCCCCCCCCCCTAACGTTACTGGCCGAAGCCGCTTGGAATAAGGCCGGTGTG
CGTTTGTCTATATGTTATTTTCCACCATATTGCCGTCTTTTGGCAATGTGAGGGCCCGGAAACCTGGCCC
TGTCTTCTTGACGAGCATTCCTAGGGGTCTTTCCCCTCTCGCCAAAGGAATGCAAGGTCTGTTGAATGTC
GTGAAGGAAGCAGTTCCTCTGGAAGCTTCTTGAAGACAAACAACGTCTGTAGCGACCCTTTGCAGGCAGC
GGAACCCCCCACCTGGCGACAGGTGCCTCTGCGGCCAAAAGCCACGTGTATAAGATACACCTGCAAAGGC
GGCACAACCCCAGTGCCACGTTGTGAGTTGGATAGTTGTGGAAAGAGTCAAATGGCTCTCCTCAAGCGTA
TTCAACAAGGGGCTGAAGGATGCCCAGAAGGTACCCCATTGTATGGGATCTGATCTGGGGCCTCGGTACA
CATGCTTTACATGTGTTTAGTCGAGGTTAAAAAAACGTCTAGGCCCCCCGAACCACGGGGACGTGGTTTT
CCTTTGAAAAACACGATGATAATATGGCCACAACCATGGCCTCCTCCGAGGACGTCATCAAGGAGTTCAT
GCGCTTCAAGGTGCGCATGGAGGGCTCCGTGAACGGCCACGAGTTCGAGATCGAGGGCGAGGGCGAGGGC
CGCCCCTACGAGGGCACCCAGACCGCCAAGCTGAAGGTGACCAAGGGCGGCCCCCTGCCCTTCGCCTGGG
ACATCCTGTCCCCCCAGTTCCAGTACGGCTCCAAGGTGTACGTGAAGCACCCCGCCGACATCCCCGACTA
CAAGAAGCTGTCCTTCCCCGAGGGCTTCAAGTGGGAGCGCGTGATGAACTTCGAGGACGGCGGCGTGGTG
ACCGTGACCCAGGACTCCTCCCTGCAGGACGGCTCCTTCATCTACAAGGTGAAGTTCATCGGCGTGAACT
TCCCCTCCGACGGCCCCGTAATGCAGAAGAAGACTATGGGCTGGGAGGCCTCCACCGAGCGCCTGTACCC
CCGCGACGGCGTGCTGAAGGGCGAGATCCACAAGGCCCTGAAGCTGAAGGACGGCGGCCACTACCTGGTG
GAGTTCAAGTCTATCTATATGGCCAAGAAGCCCGTGCAGCTGCCCGGCTACTACTACGTGGACTCCAAGC
TGGACATCACCTCCCACAACGAGGACTACACCATCGTGGAGCAGTACGAGCGCGCCGAGGGCCGCCACCA
CCTGTTCCTGTAGCGGCCGCTCGAGTCTAGAGGGCCCGTTTAAACCCGCTGATCAGCCTCGACTGTGCCT
TCTAGTTGCCAGCCATCTGTTGTTTGCCCCTCCCCCGTGCCTTCCTTGACCCTGGAAGGTGCCACTCCCA
CTGTCCTTTCCTAATAAAATGAGGAAATTGCATCGCATTGTCTGAGTAGGTGTCATTCTATTCTGGGGGG
TGGGGTGGGGCAGGACAGCAAGGGGGAGGATTGGGAAGACAATAGCAGGCATGCTGGGGATGCGGTGGGC
TCTATGGCTTCTGAGGCGGAAAGAACCAGCATGTGAGCAAAAGGCCAGCAAAAGGCCAGGAACCGTAAAA
AGGCCGCGTTGCTGGCGTTTTTCCATAGGCTCCGCCCCCCTGACGAGCATCACAAAAATCGACGCTCAAG
TCAGAGGTGGCGAAACCCGACAGGACTATAAAGATACCAGGCGTTTCCCCCTGGAAGCTCCCTCGTGCGC
TCTCCTGTTCCGACCCTGCCGCTTACCGGATACCTGTCCGCCTTTCTCCCTTCGGGAAGCGTGGCGCTTT
CTCATAGCTCACGCTGTAGGTATCTCAGTTCGGTGTAGGTCGTTCGCTCCAAGCTGGGCTGTGTGCACGA
ACCCCCCGTTCAGCCCGACCGCTGCGCCTTATCCGGTAACTATCGTCTTGAGTCCAACCCGGTAAGACAC
GACTTATCGCCACTGGCAGCAGCCACTGGTAACAGGATTAGCAGAGCGAGGTATGTAGGCGGTGCTACAG
AGTTCTTGAAGTGGTGGCCTAACTACGGCTACACTAGAAGAACAGTATTTGGTATCTGCGCTCTGCTGAA
GCCAGTTACCTTCGGAAAAAGAGTTGGTAGCTCTTGATCCGGCAAACAAACCACCGCTGGTAGCGGTGGT
TTTTTTGTTTGCAAGCAGCAGATTACGCGCAGAAAAAAAGGATCTCAAGAAGATCCTTTGATCTTTTCTA
CGGGGTCTGACGCTCAGTGGAACGAAAACTCACGTTAAGGGATTTTGGTCATGACATTAACCTATAAAAA
TAGGCGTATCACGAGGCCCTTTCGTCTCGCGCGTTTCGGTGATGACGGTGAAAACCTCTGACACATGCAG
CTCCCGGAGACGGTCACAGCTTGTCTGTAAGCGGATGCCGGGAGCAGACAAGCCCGTCAGGGCGCGTCAG
CGGGTGTTGGCGGGTGTCGGGGCTGGCTTAACTATGCGGCATCAGAGCAGATTGTACTGAGAGTGCACCA
TATGCGGTGTGAAATACCGCACAGATGCGTAAGGAGAAAATACCGCATCAGG
[124 nt withheld, positions 8033-8156]
C
[91 nt withheld, positions 8158-8248]
A
[49 nt withheld, positions 8250-8298]
CCTTTGACGTTGGAGTCCACGTTCTTT
[37 nt withheld, positions 8326-8362]
ACCCTATCTCGGTCTATTCTTTTGATTTATAAGGGATTTTGCCGATTTCGGCCTATTGGTTAAAAAATGA
GCTGATTTAACAAAAATTTAACGCGAATTTTAACAAAATATTAACGCTTACAATTTCCATTCGCCATTCA
GGCTGAACTAGATCTAGAGTCCGTTACATAACTTACGGTAAATGGCCCGCCTGGCTGACCGCCCAACGAC
CCCCGCCCATTGACGTCAATAATGACGTATGTTCCCATAGTAACGCCAATAGGGACTTTCCATTGACGTC
AATGGGTGGAGTATTTACGGTAAACTGCCCACTTGGCAGTACATCAAGTGTATCATATGCCAAGTACGCC
CCCTATTGACGTCAATGACGGTAAATGGCCCGCCTGGCATTATGCCCAGTACATGACCTTATGGGACTTT
CCTACTTGGCAGTACATCTACGTATTAGTCATCGCTATTACCATGGTGATGCGGTTTTGGCAGTACATCA
ATGGGCGTGGATAGCGGTTTGACTCACGGGGATTTCCAAGTCTCCACCCCATTGACGTCAATGGGAGTTT
GTTTTGGCACCAAAATCAACGGGACTTTCCAAAATGTCGTAACAACTCCGCCCCATTGACGCAAATGGGC
GGTAGGCGTGTACGGTGGGAGGTCTATATAAGCAGAGCTCGTTTAGTGAACCGTCAGATCGCCTGGAGAC
GCCATCCACGCTGTTTTGACCTCCATAGAAGACACCGGGACCGATCCAGCCTCCGCGGCCGGGAACGGTG
CATTGGAACGGACCGTGTTGACAATTAATCATCGGCATAGTATATCGGCATAGTATAATACGACAAGGTG
AGGAACTAAACCATGGCCAAGTTGACCAGTGCCGTTCCGGTGCTCACCGCGCGCGACGTCGCCGGAGCGG
TCGAGTTCTGGACCGACCGGCTCGGGTTCTCCCGGGACTTCGTGGAGGACGACTTCGCCGGTGTGGTCCG
GGACGACGTGACCCTGTTCATCAGCGCGGTCCAGGACCAGGTGGTGCCGGACAACACCCTGGCCTGGGTG
TGGGTGCGCGGCCTGGACGAGCTGTACGCCGAGTGGTCGGAGGTCGTGTCCACGAACTTCCGGGACGCCT
CCGGGCCGGCCATGACCGAGATCGGCGAGCAGCCGTGGGGGCGGGAGTTCGCCCTGCGCGACCCGGCCGG
CAACTGCGTGCACTTCGTGGCCGAGGAGCAGGACTGACACTCGACCTCGAAACTTGTTTATTGCAGCTTA
TAATGGTTACAAATAAAGCAATAGCATCACAAATTTCACAAATAAAGCATTTTTTTCACTGCATTCTAGT
TGTGGTTTGTCCAAACTCATCAATGTATCTTATCATGTCT
Features (pLannotate 1.2.2; 19 found; start..end, strand, type, name):
     22..351     +  promoter       SV40 promoter: SV40 enhancer and early promoter
    353..385     +  LTR            5' LTR (truncated) (fragment): truncated 5' long terminal repeat (LTR) from HIV-1
    401..419     +  promoter       T7 promoter: promoter for bacteriophage T7 RNA polymerase
    433..456     +  misc_feature   MCS (fragment): multiple cloning site
    460..1572    +  CDS            Lire1: LORF1_MOUSE - Experimental evidence at protein level: Swiss-Prot protein existence level 1. Nucleic acid-binding protein which is essential for retrotransposition of LINE-1 elements in the genome. Functions as a nucleic acid chaperone binding its own transcript and therefore preferentially mobilizing the transcript from which they are encoded. From Mus musculus (Mouse).
   1616..5458    +  CDS            Pol: LORF2_MOUSE - Also known as Gm17492. Experimental evidence at protein level: Swiss-Prot protein existence level 1. Has a reverse transcriptase activity required for target- primed reverse transcription of the LINE-1 element mRNA, a crucial step in LINE-1 retrotransposition. Has also an endonuclease activity that allows the introduction of nicks in the chromosomal target DNA. Cleaves DNA in AT-rich regions between a 5' stretch of purines and a 3' stretch of pyrimidines, corresponding to sites of LINE-1 integration in the genome. From Mus musculus (Mouse).
   5469..6055    +  misc_feature   IRES2: internal ribosome entry site (IRES) of the encephalomyocarditis virus (EMCV)
   6056..6730    +  CDS            DsRed-Express: DsRed-Express is a basic (constitutively fluorescent) orange fluorescent protein published in 2002, derived from Discosoma sp.. It is reported to be a rapidly-maturing tetramer with low acid sensitivity.
   6783..7007    +  polyA_signal   bGH poly(A) signal: bovine growth hormone polyadenylation signal
   7011..7030    +  promoter       SV40 promoter (fragment): SV40 enhancer and early promoter
   7090..7678    -  rep_origin     ori: high-copy-number ColE1/pMB1/pBR322/pUC origin of replication
   7796..7831    +  CDS            rop (fragment): Rop protein, which maintains plasmids at low copy number; rop
   7933..8032    +  misc_feature   bom (fragment): basis of mobility region from pBR322
   8033..8461    +  rep_origin     f1 ori (sequence partly withheld): f1 bacteriophage origin of replication; arrow indicates direction of (+) strand synthesis
   8524..8827    +  enhancer       CMV enhancer: human cytomegalovirus immediate early enhancer
   8828..9031    +  promoter       CMV promoter: human cytomegalovirus (CMV) immediate early promoter
   9149..9196    +  promoter       EM7 promoter: synthetic bacterial promoter&nbsp
   9215..9589    +  CDS            BleoR: antibiotic-binding protein; Sh ble from Streptoalloteichus hindustanus; confers resistance to bleomycin, phleomycin, and Zeocin™
   9603..5       +  polyA_signal   SV40 poly(A) signal (across the origin): SV40 polyadenylation signal
