[The description below was written by a language model from this plasmid's Addgene catalogue record and pLannotate feature annotations shown in this document.]
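Description:
pORF1-2 is a 9.7 kb mammalian expression plasmid built on the Invitrogen pZeoSV2(+) backbone that supplies the two proteins encoded by mouse LINE-1. The insert, cloned between NheI and BamHI sites, sits downstream of the SV40 enhancer/early promoter (a T7 promoter also lies just upstream). It contains ORF1, a nucleic acid-binding chaperone that associates with the LINE-1 transcript, followed after a short spacer by ORF2, which carries the endonuclease and reverse transcriptase activities needed for target-primed reverse transcription. Directly after ORF2, an EMCV IRES drives translation of DsRed-Express from the same transcript, so red-orange fluorescence marks cells expressing the LINE-1 message. The unit ends in a bovine growth hormone polyadenylation signal.

Propagation in E. coli relies on a high-copy ColE1/pUC-type origin, and an f1 origin is also present. A single Sh ble (BleoR) gene serves for selection in both hosts: it is preceded by tandem CMV enhancer/promoter and bacterial EM7 promoter elements and followed by an SV40 poly(A) signal, giving Zeocin resistance in bacteria and in mammalian cells. Several short annotations (a truncated HIV-1 LTR fragment, rop and bom fragments, a small SV40 promoter fragment) are only partial matches and probably not functional parts.

The record states the purpose simply as expression of mouse LINE-1 ORF1-2. The associated publication concerns LINE-1 vectors that transfer recombinant antibody genes into Chinese hamster ovary cells by retrotransposition, which suggests this plasmid provides the retrotransposition machinery in that setting. However, the record does not spell out how it is combined with other constructs.
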