Addgene plasmid #206024: pORF1-2
Purpose: An expression vector for mouse LINE1 ORF1-2
Depositing lab: Masamichi Kamihira. Depositing organization: Kyushu University. Publication: LINE-1 vectors mediate recombinant antibody gene transfer by retrotransposition in Chinese hamster ovary cells. Zheng F, Kawabe Y, Murakami M, Takahashi M, Nishihata K, Yoshida S, Ito A, Kamihira M. Biotechnol J. 2021 Jul;16(7):e2000620. doi: 10.1002/biot.202000620. Epub 2021 May 20. PubMed 33938150.
Backbone
  Vector backbone: pZeoSV2(+)
  Backbone manufacturer: Invitrogen
  Vector type: Mammalian Expression
  Selectable markers: Zeocin
Growth in bacteria
  Bacterial resistance: Bleocin (Zeocin), 50 μg/mL
  Growth temperature: 37°C
  Growth strain: DH5alpha
  Copy number: High Copy
Gene/Insert
  Gene/Insert name: ORF1-2 derived from mouse LINE1
  Species: M. musculus (mouse)
  Cloning method: Restriction Enzyme; 5′ cloning site NheI (unknown if destroyed); 3′ cloning site BamHI (unknown if destroyed)
  Sequencing primers: 5′ TATTTATGCAGAGGCCGAGG; 3′ CCTCACATTGCCAAAAGACG
Terms and licenses: Academic/Nonprofit Terms; Industry Terms: Not Available to Industry
How to cite: pORF1-2 was a gift from Masamichi Kamihira (Addgene plasmid # 206024 ; http://n2t.net/addgene:206024 ; RRID:Addgene_206024)
